Features (pLannotate 1.2.2; 14 found; start..end, strand, type, name):
      1..141     -  repeat_region  AAV2 ITR: inverted terminal repeat of adeno-associated virus serotype 2 inverted
    186..633     +  promoter       hSyn promoter: human synapsin I promoter; confers neuron-specific expression (Kügler et al., 2003)
    653..1359    +  CDS            mCherry (fragment): monomeric derivative of DsRed fluorescent protein (Shaner et al., 2004) mammalian codon-optimized
   1361..1385    +  misc_feature   MCS (fragment): pBluescript multiple cloning site
   1385..1973    +  misc_feature   WPRE: woodchuck hepatitis virus posttranscriptional regulatory element
   2005..2481    +  polyA_signal   hGH poly(A) signal: human growth hormone polyadenylation signal
   2521..2661    +  repeat_region  AAV2 ITR: inverted terminal repeat of adeno-associated virus serotype 2 inverted
   2666..2717    -  misc_feature   bom (fragment): basis of mobility region from pBR322
   2736..3116    +  rep_origin     M13 ori (sequence partly withheld): M13 bacteriophage origin of replication; arrow indicates direction of (+) strand synthesis
   3192..3241    -  misc_feature   bom (fragment): basis of mobility region from pBR322
   3343..3378    -  CDS            rop (fragment): Rop protein, which maintains plasmids at low copy number; rop
   3473..3577    +  promoter       AmpR promoter: bla
   3578..4438    +  CDS            AmpR: β-lactamase; bla; confers resistance to ampicillin, carbenicillin, and related antibiotics
   4609..5197    +  rep_origin     ori: high-copy-number ColE1/pMB1/pBR322/pUC origin of replication
>Addgene plasmid | pAAV-hSyn-mCherry | analyzer sequence | sequence record 216070
CCTGCAGGCAGCTGCGCGCTCGCTCGCTCACTGAGGCCGCCCGGGCAAAGCCCGGGCGTCGGGCGACCTT
TGGTCGCCCGGCCTCAGTGAGCGAGCGAGCGCGCAGAGAGGGAGTGGCCAACTCCATCACTAGGGGTTCC
TGCGGCCGCACGCGTGTGTCTAGACTGCAGAGGGCCCTGCGTATGAGTGCAAGTGGGTTTTAGGACCAGG
ATGAGGCGGGGTGGGGGTGCCTACCTGACGACCGACCCCGACCCACTGGACAAGCACCCAACCCCCATTC
CCCAAATTGCGCATCCCCTATCAGAGAGGGGGAGGGGAAACAGGATGCGGCGAGGCGCGTGCGCACTGCC
AGCTTCAGCACCGCGGACAGTGCCTTCGCCCCCGCCTGGCGGCGCGCGCCACCGCCGCCTCAGCACTGAA
GGCGCGCTGACGTCACTCGCCGGTCCCCCGCAAACTCCCCTTCCCGGCCACCTTGGTCGCGTCCGCGCCG
CCGCCGGCCCAGCCGGACCGCACCACGCGAGGCGCGAGATAGGGGGGCACGGGCGCGACCATCTGCGCTG
CGGCGCCGGCGACTCAGCGCTGCCTCAGTCTGCGGTGGGCAGCGGAGGAGTCGTGTCGTGCCTGAGAGCG
CAGTCGAGAAGGTACCGGATCCGTGAGCAAGGGCGAGGAGGATAACATGGCCATCATCAAGGAGTTCATG
CGCTTCAAGGTGCACATGGAGGGCTCCGTGAACGGCCACGAGTTCGAGATCGAGGGCGAGGGCGAGGGCC
GCCCCTACGAGGGCACCCAGACCGCCAAGCTGAAGGTGACCAAGGGTGGCCCCCTGCCCTTCGCCTGGGA
CATCCTGTCCCCTCAGTTCATGTACGGCTCCAAGGCCTACGTGAAGCACCCCGCCGACATCCCCGACTAC
TTGAAGCTGTCCTTCCCCGAGGGCTTCAAGTGGGAGCGCGTGATGAACTTCGAGGACGGCGGCGTGGTGA
CCGTGACCCAGGACTCCTCCCTGCAGGACGGCGAGTTCATCTACAAGGTGAAGCTGCGCGGCACCAACTT
CCCCTCCGACGGCCCCGTAATGCAGAAGAAGACCATGGGCTGGGAGGCCTCCTCCGAGCGGATGTACCCC
GAGGACGGCGCCCTGAAGGGCGAGATCAAGCAGAGGCTGAAGCTGAAGGACGGCGGCCACTACGACGCTG
AGGTCAAGACCACCTACAAGGCCAAGAAGCCCGTGCAGCTGCCCGGCGCCTACAACGTCAACATCAAGTT
GGACATCACCTCCCACAACGAGGACTACACCATCGTGGAACAGTACGAACGCGCCGAGGGCCGCCACTCC
ACCGGCGGCATGGACGAGCTGTACAAGTAAGAATTCGATATCAAGCTTATCGATAATCAACCTCTGGATT
ACAAAATTTGTGAAAGATTGACTGGTATTCTTAACTATGTTGCTCCTTTTACGCTATGTGGATACGCTGC
TTTAATGCCTTTGTATCATGCTATTGCTTCCCGTATGGCTTTCATTTTCTCCTCCTTGTATAAATCCTGG
TTGCTGTCTCTTTATGAGGAGTTGTGGCCCGTTGTCAGGCAACGTGGCGTGGTGTGCACTGTGTTTGCTG
ACGCAACCCCCACTGGTTGGGGCATTGCCACCACCTGTCAGCTCCTTTCCGGGACTTTCGCTTTCCCCCT
CCCTATTGCCACGGCGGAACTCATCGCCGCCTGCCTTGCCCGCTGCTGGACAGGGGCTCGGCTGTTGGGC
ACTGACAATTCCGTGGTGTTGTCGGGGAAATCATCGTCCTTTCCTTGGCTGCTCGCCTATGTTGCCACCT
GGATTCTGCGCGGGACGTCCTTCTGCTACGTCCCTTCGGCCCTCAATCCAGCGGACCTTCCTTCCCGCGG
CCTGCTGCCGGCTCTGCGGCCTCTTCCGCGTCTTCGCCTTCGCCCTCAGACGAGTCGGATCTCCCTTTGG
GCCGCCTCCCCGCATCGATACCGAGCGCTGCTCGAGAGATCTACGGGTGGCATCCCTGTGACCCCTCCCC
AGTGCCTCTCCTGGCCCTGGAAGTTGCCACTCCAGTGCCCACCAGCCTTGTCCTAATAAAATTAAGTTGC
ATCATTTTGTCTGACTAGGTGTCCTTCTATAATATTATGGGGTGGAGGGGGGTGGTATGGAGCAAGGGGC
AAGTTGGGAAGACAACCTGTAGGGCCTGCGGGGTCTATTGGGAACCAAGCTGGAGTGCAGTGGCACAATC
TTGGCTCACTGCAATCTCCGCCTCCTGGGTTCAAGCGATTCTCCTGCCTCAGCCTCCCGAGTTGTTGGGA
TTCCAGGCATGCATGACCAGGCTCAGCTAATTTTTGTTTTTTTGGTAGAGACGGGGTTTCACCATATTGG
CCAGGCTGGTCTCCAACTCCTAATCTCAGGTGATCTACCCACCTTGGCCTCCCAAATTGCTGGGATTACA
GGCGTGAACCACTGCTCCCTTCCCTGTCCTTCTGATTTTGTAGGTAACCACGTGCGGACCGAGCGGCCGC
AGGAACCCCTAGTGATGGAGTTGGCCACTCCCTCTCTGCGCGCTCGCTCGCTCACTGAGGCCGGGCGACC
AAAGGTCGCCCGACGCCCGGGCTTTGCCCGGGCGGCCTCAGTGAGCGAGCGAGCGCGCAGCTGCCTGCAG
GGGCGCCTGATGCGGTATTTTCTCCTTACGCATCTGTGCGGTATTTCACACCGCATA
[142 nt withheld, positions 2718-2859]
C
[141 nt withheld, positions 2861-3001]
CCTTTGACGTTGGAGTCCACGTTCTTT
[37 nt withheld, positions 3029-3065]
ACCCTATCTCGGGCTATTCTTTTGATTTATAAGGGATTTTGCCGATTTCGGCCTATTGGTTAAAAAATGA
GCTGATTTAACAAAAATTTAACGCGAATTTTAACAAAATATTAACGTTTACAATTTTATGGTGCACTCTC
AGTACAATCTGCTCTGATGCCGCATAGTTAAGCCAGCCCCGACACCCGCCAACACCCGCTGACGCGCCCT
GACGGGCTTGTCTGCTCCCGGCATCCGCTTACAGACAAGCTGTGACCGTCTCCGGGAGCTGCATGTGTCA
GAGGTTTTCACCGTCATCACCGAAACGCGCGAGACGAAAGGGCCTCGTGATACGCCTATTTTTATAGGTT
AATGTCATGATAATAATGGTTTCTTAGACGTCAGGTGGCACTTTTCGGGGAAATGTGCGCGGAACCCCTA
TTTGTTTATTTTTCTAAATACATTCAAATATGTATCCGCTCATGAGACAATAACCCTGATAAATGCTTCA
ATAATATTGAAAAAGGAAGAGTATGAGTATTCAACATTTCCGTGTCGCCCTTATTCCCTTTTTTGCGGCA
TTTTGCCTTCCTGTTTTTGCTCACCCAGAAACGCTGGTGAAAGTAAAAGATGCTGAAGATCAGTTGGGTG
CACGAGTGGGTTACATCGAACTGGATCTCAACAGCGGTAAGATCCTTGAGAGTTTTCGCCCCGAAGAACG
TTTTCCAATGATGAGCACTTTTAAAGTTCTGCTATGTGGCGCGGTATTATCCCGTATTGACGCCGGGCAA
GAGCAACTCGGTCGCCGCATACACTATTCTCAGAATGACTTGGTTGAGTACTCACCAGTCACAGAAAAGC
ATCTTACGGATGGCATGACAGTAAGAGAATTATGCAGTGCTGCCATAACCATGAGTGATAACACTGCGGC
CAACTTACTTCTGACAACGATCGGAGGACCGAAGGAGCTAACCGCTTTTTTGCACAACATGGGGGATCAT
GTAACTCGCCTTGATCGTTGGGAACCGGAGCTGAATGAAGCCATACCAAACGACGAGCGTGACACCACGA
TGCCTGTAGCAATGGCAACAACGTTGCGCAAACTATTAACTGGCGAACTACTTACTCTAGCTTCCCGGCA
ACAATTAATAGACTGGATGGAGGCGGATAAAGTTGCAGGACCACTTCTGCGCTCGGCCCTTCCGGCTGGC
TGGTTTATTGCTGATAAATCTGGAGCCGGTGAGCGTGGGTCTCGCGGTATCATTGCAGCACTGGGGCCAG
ATGGTAAGCCCTCCCGTATCGTAGTTATCTACACGACGGGGAGTCAGGCAACTATGGATGAACGAAATAG
ACAGATCGCTGAGATAGGTGCCTCACTGATTAAGCATTGGTAACTGTCAGACCAAGTTTACTCATATATA
CTTTAGATTGATTTAAAACTTCATTTTTAATTTAAAAGGATCTAGGTGAAGATCCTTTTTGATAATCTCA
TGACCAAAATCCCTTAACGTGAGTTTTCGTTCCACTGAGCGTCAGACCCCGTAGAAAAGATCAAAGGATC
TTCTTGAGATCCTTTTTTTCTGCGCGTAATCTGCTGCTTGCAAACAAAAAAACCACCGCTACCAGCGGTG
GTTTGTTTGCCGGATCAAGAGCTACCAACTCTTTTTCCGAAGGTAACTGGCTTCAGCAGAGCGCAGATAC
CAAATACTGTCCTTCTAGTGTAGCCGTAGTTAGGCCACCACTTCAAGAACTCTGTAGCACCGCCTACATA
CCTCGCTCTGCTAATCCTGTTACCAGTGGCTGCTGCCAGTGGCGATAAGTCGTGTCTTACCGGGTTGGAC
TCAAGACGATAGTTACCGGATAAGGCGCAGCGGTCGGGCTGAACGGGGGGTTCGTGCACACAGCCCAGCT
TGGAGCGAACGACCTACACCGAACTGAGATACCTACAGCGTGAGCTATGAGAAAGCGCCACGCTTCCCGA
AGGGAGAAAGGCGGACAGGTATCCGGTAAGCGGCAGGGTCGGAACAGGAGAGCGCACGAGGGAGCTTCCA
GGGGGAAACGCCTGGTATCTTTATAGTCCTGTCGGGTTTCGCCACCTCTGACTTGAGCGTCGATTTTTGT
GATGCTCGTCAGGGGGGCGGAGCCTATGGAAAAACGCCAGCAACGCGGCCTTTTTACGGTTCCTGGCCTT
TTGCTGGCCTTTTGCTCACATGT
